Addgene plasmid #73564: Orai1-GCaMP6f
Purpose: Green fluorescent reporter of Orai1-associated calcium influx
Depositing lab: Michael Cahalan. Depositing organization: University of California, Irvine. Publication: Genetically targeted single-channel optical recording reveals multiple Orai1 gating states and oscillations in calcium influx. Dynes JL, Amcheslavsky A, Cahalan MD. Proc Natl Acad Sci U S A. 2016 Jan 12;113(2):440-5. doi: 10.1073/pnas.1523410113. Epub 2015 Dec 28. PubMed 26712003.
Backbone
  Vector backbone: pEGFP-N1
  Backbone manufacturer: Clontech
  Backbone size w/o insert (bp): 3958
  Total vector size (bp): 6166
  Modifications to backbone: The EGFP gene has been replaced with the genetically encoded calcium indicator GCaMP6f
  Vector type: Mammalian Expression
  Selectable markers: Neomycin (select with G418)
Growth in bacteria
  Bacterial resistance: Kanamycin, 50 μg/mL
  Growth temperature: 37°C
  Growth strain: DH5alpha
  Copy number: High Copy
Gene/Insert
  Gene/Insert name: Orai1-GCaMP6f
  Species: H. sapiens (human), Synthetic
  Insert size (bp): 2208
  GenBank ID: NM_032790.3
  Entrez Gene: ORAI1 (a.k.a. CRACM1, IMD9, ORAT1, TAM2, TMEM142A)
  Promoter: CMV Immediate Early
  Tag / fusion protein: GCaMP6f (C terminal on insert)
  Cloning method: Restriction Enzyme; 5′ cloning site BglII (not destroyed); 3′ cloning site NotI (not destroyed)
  Sequencing primers: 5′ TGACGTCAATGGGAGTTTG; 3′ ACATTGATGAGTTTGGAC
Terms and licenses: Academic/Nonprofit Terms; Industry Terms: Not Available to Industry
Depositor comments: The fusion protein in this plasmid contains the genetically encoded calcium indicator GCaMP6f from the plasmid pGP-CMV-GCaMP6f (Addgene plasmid # 40755) provided by Douglas Kim. Note that the hOrai1 gene isolated in the Cahalan lab contains a silent mutation/polymorphism (T798C; aa T266).
How to cite: Orai1-GCaMP6f was a gift from Michael Cahalan (Addgene plasmid # 73564 ; http://n2t.net/addgene:73564 ; RRID:Addgene_73564)
