[The description below was written by a language model from this plasmid's Addgene catalogue record and pLannotate feature annotations shown in this document.]
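Description:
Orai1-GCaMP6f is a 6,166 bp mammalian expression plasmid built on the Clontech pEGFP-N1 backbone, in which the EGFP gene has been replaced by the genetically encoded calcium indicator GCaMP6f. It is maintained in E. coli at high copy through a ColE1/pUC-type origin and also carries an f1 phage origin. A single NeoR/KanR (Tn5 aminoglycoside phosphotransferase) gene serves both hosts. A bacterial bla-type promoter drives it for kanamycin selection, and the SV40 enhancer/early promoter drives it for G418 selection of transfected mammalian cells, with an HSV TK polyadenylation signal downstream. The annotation tool also flags short fragments matching ble, SV40 large T antigen and a bGH poly(A) signal, which appear to be partial matches in backbone sequence rather than functional elements.

The payload is a roughly 2.2 kb fusion open reading frame cloned between BglII and NotI sites. Human ORAI1, the pore-forming subunit of the store-operated CRAC calcium channel activated by STIM1, is joined through a short stretch of residual multiple cloning site sequence to GCaMP6f at its C terminus. Expression is driven by the CMV immediate early enhancer and promoter and terminated by the SV40 poly(A) signal. The depositor notes that the ORAI1 sequence carries a silent polymorphism (T798C, at residue T266) and that the GCaMP6f portion came from a previously deposited CMV-GCaMP6f plasmid.

Tethering the sensor directly to the channel places it where calcium enters. Green fluorescence therefore reports Orai1-associated calcium influx locally rather than bulk cytosolic calcium. The associated publication used this approach for optical recording of single-channel Orai1 activity, including its gating states and oscillations in calcium influx.
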