Features (pLannotate 1.2.2; 16 found; start..end, strand, type, name):
     61..364     +  enhancer       CMV enhancer: human cytomegalovirus immediate early enhancer
    365..568     +  promoter       CMV promoter: human cytomegalovirus (CMV) immediate early promoter
    591..619     +  misc_feature   MCS (fragment): multiple cloning site
    624..1526    +  CDS            ORAI1: CRCM1_HUMAN - Also known as CRACM1, TMEM142A. Experimental evidence at protein level: Swiss-Prot protein existence level 1. Ca(2+) release-activated Ca(2+) (CRAC) channel subunit which mediates Ca(2+) influx following depletion of intracellular Ca(2+) stores and channel activation by the Ca(2+) sensor, STIM1 (PubMed:16582901, PubMed:16645049, PubMed:16733527, PubMed:16766533, PubMed:16807233, PubMed:19249086, PubMed:23307288, PubMed:24351972, PubMed:24591628, PubMed:28219928, PubMed:20354224, PubMed:26956484). CRAC channels are the main pathway for Ca(2+) influx in T-cells and promote the immu
   1527..1564    +  misc_feature   MCS (fragment): multiple cloning site
   1570..2825    +  CDS            GCaMP6f (fragment): improved fluorescent protein-based calcium sensor (Chen et al., 2013)
   2848..2931    +  CDS            large T antigen (fragment): large T antigen from SV40 (simian virus 40)
   2954..3075    +  polyA_signal   SV40 poly(A) signal: SV40 polyadenylation signal
   3109..3537    -  rep_origin     f1 ori (sequence partly withheld): f1 bacteriophage origin of replication; arrow indicates direction of (+) strand synthesis
   3564..3668    +  promoter       AmpR promoter: bla
   3670..4027    +  promoter       SV40 promoter: SV40 enhancer and early promoter
   4062..4856    +  CDS            NeoR/KanR: aminoglycoside phosphotransferase from Tn5; aph(3')-II (or nptII); confers resistance to neomycin, kanamycin, and G418 (Geneticin®)
   4877..5029    +  CDS            ble (fragment): BLE_KLEPN - Experimental evidence at protein level: Swiss-Prot protein existence level 1. Binding protein with a strong affinity to the bleomycin family of antibiotics. Binds to CL990; an antimitotic-antibiotic compound. From Klebsiella pneumoniae.
   5088..5135    +  polyA_signal   HSV TK poly(A) signal: herpes simplex virus thymidine kinase polyadenylation signal (Cole and Stacy, 1985)
   5226..5242    -  polyA_signal   bGH poly(A) signal (fragment): bovine growth hormone polyadenylation signal
   5464..6052    +  rep_origin     ori: high-copy-number ColE1/pMB1/pBR322/pUC origin of replication
>Addgene plasmid #73564 | Orai1-GCaMP6f | depositor full sequence | sequence record 136889 | Orai1-GCaMP6f sequence 6166 bps
TAGTTATTAATAGTAATCAATTACGGGGTCATTAGTTCATAGCCCATATATGGAGTTCCGCGTTACATAA
CTTACGGTAAATGGCCCGCCTGGCTGACCGCCCAACGACCCCCGCCCATTGACGTCAATAATGACGTATG
TTCCCATAGTAACGCCAATAGGGACTTTCCATTGACGTCAATGGGTGGAGTATTTACGGTAAACTGCCCA
CTTGGCAGTACATCAAGTGTATCATATGCCAAGTACGCCCCCTATTGACGTCAATGACGGTAAATGGCCC
GCCTGGCATTATGCCCAGTACATGACCTTATGGGACTTTCCTACTTGGCAGTACATCTACGTATTAGTCA
TCGCTATTACCATGGTGATGCGGTTTTGGCAGTACATCAATGGGCGTGGATAGCGGTTTGACTCACGGGG
ATTTCCAAGTCTCCACCCCATTGACGTCAATGGGAGTTTGTTTTGGCACCAAAATCAACGGGACTTTCCA
AAATGTCGTAACAACTCCGCCCCATTGACGCAAATGGGCGGTAGGCGTGTACGGTGGGAGGTCTATATAA
GCAGAGCTGGTTTAGTGAACCGTCAGATCCGCTAGCGCTACCGGACTCAGATCTCGAGCCACCATGCATC
CGGAGCCCGCCCCGCCCCCGAGCCGCAGCAGTCCCGAGCTTCCCCCAAGCGGCGGCAGCACCACCAGCGG
CAGCCGCCGGAGCCGCCGCCGCAGCGGGGACGGGGAGCCCCCGGGGGCCCCGCCACCGCCGCCGTCCGCC
GTCACCTACCCGGACTGGATCGGCCAGAGTTACTCCGAGGTGATGAGCCTCAACGAGCACTCCATGCAGG
CGCTGTCCTGGCGCAAGCTCTACTTGAGCCGCGCCAAGCTTAAAGCCTCCAGCCGGACCTCGGCTCTGCT
CTCCGGCTTCGCCATGGTGGCAATGGTGGAGGTGCAGCTGGACGCTGACCACGACTACCCACCGGGGCTG
CTCATCGCCTTCAGTGCCTGCACCACAGTGCTGGTGGCTGTGCACCTGTTTGCGCTCATGATCAGCACCT
GCATCCTGCCCAACATCGAGGCGGTGAGCAACGTGCACAATCTCAACTCGGTCAAGGAGTCCCCCCATGA
GCGCATGCACCGCCACATCGAGCTGGCCTGGGCCTTCTCCACCGTCATCGGCACGCTGCTCTTCCTAGCT
GAGGTGGTGCTGCTCTGCTGGGTCAAGTTCTTGCCCCTCAAGAAGCAGCCAGGCCAGCCAAGGCCCACCA
GCAAGCCCCCCGCCAGTGGCGCAGCAGCCAACGTCAGCACCAGCGGCATCACCCCGGGCCAGGCAGCTGC
CATCGCCTCGACCACCATCATGGTGCCCTTCGGCCTGATCTTTATCGTCTTCGCCGTCCACTTCTACCGC
TCACTGGTTAGCCATAAGACCGACCGACAGTTCCAGGAGCTCAACGAGCTGGCGGAGTTTGCCCGCTTAC
AGGACCAGCTGGACCACAGAGGGGACCACCCCCTGACGCCCGGCAGCCACTATGCCCGAATTCTGCAGTC
GACGGTACCGCGGGCCCGGGATCCACCGGTCGCCACCATGGTCGACTCATCACGTCGTAAGTGGAATAAG
ACAGGTCACGCAGTCAGAGCTATAGGTCGGCTGAGCTCACTCGAGAACGTCTATATCAAGGCCGACAAGC
AGAAGAACGGCATCAAGGCGAACTTCAAGATCCGCCACAACATCGAGGACGGCGGCGTGCAGCTCGCCTA
CCACTACCAGCAGAACACCCCCATCGGCGACGGCCCCGTGCTGCTGCCCGACAACCACTACCTGAGCGTG
CAGTCCAAACTTTCGAAAGACCCCAACGAGAAGCGCGATCACATGGTCCTGCTGGAGTTCGTGACCGCCG
CCGGGATCACTCTCGGCATGGACGAGCTGTACAAGGGCGGTACCGGAGGGAGCATGGTGAGCAAGGGCGA
GGAGCTGTTCACCGGGGTGGTGCCCATCCTGGTCGAGCTGGACGGCGACGTAAACGGCCACAAGTTCAGC
GTGTCCGGCGAGGGTGAGGGCGATGCCACCTACGGCAAGCTGACCCTGAAGTTCATCTGCACCACCGGCA
AGCTGCCCGTGCCCTGGCCCACCCTCGTGACCACCCTGACCTACGGCGTGCAGTGCTTCAGCCGCTACCC
CGACCACATGAAGCAGCACGACTTCTTCAAGTCCGCCATGCCCGAAGGCTACATCCAGGAGCGCACCATC
TTCTTCAAGGACGACGGCAACTACAAGACCCGCGCCGAGGTGAAGTTCGAGGGCGACACCCTGGTGAACC
GCATCGAGCTGAAGGGCATCGACTTCAAGGAGGACGGCAACATCCTGGGGCACAAGCTGGAGTACAACCT
GCCGGACCAACTGACTGAAGAGCAGATCGCAGAATTTAAAGAGGAATTCTCCCTATTTGACAAGGACGGG
GATGGGACAATAACAACCAAGGAGCTGGGGACGGTGATGCGGTCTCTGGGGCAGAACCCCACAGAAGCAG
AGCTGCAGGACATGATCAATGAAGTAGATGCCGACGGTGACGGCACAATCGACTTCCCTGAGTTCCTGAC
AATGATGGCAAGAAAAATGAAATACAGGGACACGGAAGAAGAAATTAGAGAAGCGTTCGGTGTGTTTGAT
AAGGATGGCAATGGCTACATCAGTGCAGCAGAGCTTCGCCACGTGATGACAAACCTTGGAGAGAAGTTAA
CAGATGAAGAGGTTGATGAAATGATCAGGGAAGCAGACATCGATGGGGATGGTCAGGTAAACTACGAAGA
GTTTGTACAAATGATGACAGCGAAGCTTTAAAGCGGCCGCGACTCTAGATCATAATCAGCCATACCACAT
TTGTAGAGGTTTTACTTGCTTTAAAAAACCTCCCACACCTCCCCCTGAACCTGAAACATAAAATGAATGC
AATTGTTGTTGTTAACTTGTTTATTGCAGCTTATAATGGTTACAAATAAAGCAATAGCATCACAAATTTC
ACAAATAAAGCATTTTTTTCACTGCATTCTAGTTGTGGTTTGTCCAAACTCATCAATGTATCTTAAGGCG
TAAATTGTAAGCGTTAATATTTTGTTAAAATTCGCGTTAAATTTTTGTTAAATCAGCTCATTTTTTAACC
AATAGGCCGAAATCGGCAAAATCCCTTATAAATCAAAAGAATAGACCGAGATAGGGT
[37 nt withheld, positions 3208-3244]
AAAGAACGTGGACTCCAACGTCAAAGG
[49 nt withheld, positions 3272-3320]
T
[91 nt withheld, positions 3322-3412]
G
[124 nt withheld, positions 3414-3537]
CAGGTGGCACTTTTCGGGGAAATGTGCGCGGAACCCCTATTTGTTTATTTTTCTAAATACATTCAAATAT
GTATCCGCTCATGAGACAATAACCCTGATAAATGCTTCAATAATATTGAAAAAGGAAGAGTCCTGAGGCG
GAAAGAACCAGCTGTGGAATGTGTGTCAGTTAGGGTGTGGAAAGTCCCCAGGCTCCCCAGCAGGCAGAAG
TATGCAAAGCATGCATCTCAATTAGTCAGCAACCAGGTGTGGAAAGTCCCCAGGCTCCCCAGCAGGCAGA
AGTATGCAAAGCATGCATCTCAATTAGTCAGCAACCATAGTCCCGCCCCTAACTCCGCCCATCCCGCCCC
TAACTCCGCCCAGTTCCGCCCATTCTCCGCCCCATGGCTGACTAATTTTTTTTATTTATGCAGAGGCCGA
GGCCGCCTCGGCCTCTGAGCTATTCCAGAAGTAGTGAGGAGGCTTTTTTGGAGGCCTAGGCTTTTGCAAA
GATCGATCAAGAGACAGGATGAGGATCGTTTCGCATGATTGAACAAGATGGATTGCACGCAGGTTCTCCG
GCCGCTTGGGTGGAGAGGCTATTCGGCTATGACTGGGCACAACAGACAATCGGCTGCTCTGATGCCGCCG
TGTTCCGGCTGTCAGCGCAGGGGCGCCCGGTTCTTTTTGTCAAGACCGACCTGTCCGGTGCCCTGAATGA
ACTGCAAGACGAGGCAGCGCGGCTATCGTGGCTGGCCACGACGGGCGTTCCTTGCGCAGCTGTGCTCGAC
GTTGTCACTGAAGCGGGAAGGGACTGGCTGCTATTGGGCGAAGTGCCGGGGCAGGATCTCCTGTCATCTC
ACCTTGCTCCTGCCGAGAAAGTATCCATCATGGCTGATGCAATGCGGCGGCTGCATACGCTTGATCCGGC
TACCTGCCCATTCGACCACCAAGCGAAACATCGCATCGAGCGAGCACGTACTCGGATGGAAGCCGGTCTT
GTCGATCAGGATGATCTGGACGAAGAGCATCAGGGGCTCGCGCCAGCCGAACTGTTCGCCAGGCTCAAGG
CGAGCATGCCCGACGGCGAGGATCTCGTCGTGACCCATGGCGATGCCTGCTTGCCGAATATCATGGTGGA
AAATGGCCGCTTTTCTGGATTCATCGACTGTGGCCGGCTGGGTGTGGCGGACCGCTATCAGGACATAGCG
TTGGCTACCCGTGATATTGCTGAAGAGCTTGGCGGCGAATGGGCTGACCGCTTCCTCGTGCTTTACGGTA
TCGCCGCTCCCGATTCGCAGCGCATCGCCTTCTATCGCCTTCTTGACGAGTTCTTCTGAGCGGGACTCTG
GGGTTCGAAATGACCGACCAAGCGACGCCCAACCTGCCATCACGAGATTTCGATTCCACCGCCGCCTTCT
ATGAAAGGTTGGGCTTCGGAATCGTTTTCCGGGACGCCGGCTGGATGATCCTCCAGCGCGGGGATCTCAT
GCTGGAGTTCTTCGCCCACCCTAGGGGGAGGCTAACTGAAACACGGAAGGAGACAATACCGGAAGGAACC
CGCGCTATGACGGCAATAAAAAGACAGAATAAAACGCACGGTGTTGGGTCGTTTGTTCATAAACGCGGGG
TTCGGTCCCAGGGCTGGCACTCTGTCGATACCCCACCGAGACCCCATTGGGGCCAATACGCCCGCGTTTC
TTCCTTTTCCCCACCCCACCCCCCAAGTTCGGGTGAAGGCCCAGGGCTCGCAGCCAACGTCGGGGCGGCA
GGCCCTGCCATAGCCTCAGGTTACTCATATATACTTTAGATTGATTTAAAACTTCATTTTTAATTTAAAA
GGATCTAGGTGAAGATCCTTTTTGATAATCTCATGACCAAAATCCCTTAACGTGAGTTTTCGTTCCACTG
AGCGTCAGACCCCGTAGAAAAGATCAAAGGATCTTCTTGAGATCCTTTTTTTCTGCGCGTAATCTGCTGC
TTGCAAACAAAAAAACCACCGCTACCAGCGGTGGTTTGTTTGCCGGATCAAGAGCTACCAACTCTTTTTC
CGAAGGTAACTGGCTTCAGCAGAGCGCAGATACCAAATACTGTCCTTCTAGTGTAGCCGTAGTTAGGCCA
CCACTTCAAGAACTCTGTAGCACCGCCTACATACCTCGCTCTGCTAATCCTGTTACCAGTGGCTGCTGCC
AGTGGCGATAAGTCGTGTCTTACCGGGTTGGACTCAAGACGATAGTTACCGGATAAGGCGCAGCGGTCGG
GCTGAACGGGGGGTTCGTGCACACAGCCCAGCTTGGAGCGAACGACCTACACCGAACTGAGATACCTACA
GCGTGAGCTATGAGAAAGCGCCACGCTTCCCGAAGGGAGAAAGGCGGACAGGTATCCGGTAAGCGGCAGG
GTCGGAACAGGAGAGCGCACGAGGGAGCTTCCAGGGGGAAACGCCTGGTATCTTTATAGTCCTGTCGGGT
TTCGCCACCTCTGACTTGAGCGTCGATTTTTGTGATGCTCGTCAGGGGGGCGGAGCCTATGGAAAAACGC
CAGCAACGCGGCCTTTTTACGGTTCCTGGCCTTTTGCTGGCCTTTTGCTCACATGTTCTTTCCTGCGTTA
TCCCCTGATTCTGTGGATAACCGTATTACCGCCATGCAT
