>Addgene plasmid #73564 | Orai1-GCaMP6f | depositor partial sequence | sequence record 136890 | Orai1-GCaMP6f coding sequence
ATGCATCCGGAGCCCGCCCCGCCCCCGAGCCGCAGCAGTCCCGAGCTTCCCCCAAGCGGCGGCAGCACCA
CCAGCGGCAGCCGCCGGAGCCGCCGCCGCAGCGGGGACGGGGAGCCCCCGGGGGCCCCGCCACCGCCGCC
GTCCGCCGTCACCTACCCGGACTGGATCGGCCAGAGTTACTCCGAGGTGATGAGCCTCAACGAGCACTCC
ATGCAGGCGCTGTCCTGGCGCAAGCTCTACTTGAGCCGCGCCAAGCTTAAAGCCTCCAGCCGGACCTCGG
CTCTGCTCTCCGGCTTCGCCATGGTGGCAATGGTGGAGGTGCAGCTGGACGCTGACCACGACTACCCACC
GGGGCTGCTCATCGCCTTCAGTGCCTGCACCACAGTGCTGGTGGCTGTGCACCTGTTTGCGCTCATGATC
AGCACCTGCATCCTGCCCAACATCGAGGCGGTGAGCAACGTGCACAATCTCAACTCGGTCAAGGAGTCCC
CCCATGAGCGCATGCACCGCCACATCGAGCTGGCCTGGGCCTTCTCCACCGTCATCGGCACGCTGCTCTT
CCTAGCTGAGGTGGTGCTGCTCTGCTGGGTCAAGTTCTTGCCCCTCAAGAAGCAGCCAGGCCAGCCAAGG
CCCACCAGCAAGCCCCCCGCCAGTGGCGCAGCAGCCAACGTCAGCACCAGCGGCATCACCCCGGGCCAGG
CAGCTGCCATCGCCTCGACCACCATCATGGTGCCCTTCGGCCTGATCTTTATCGTCTTCGCCGTCCACTT
CTACCGCTCACTGGTTAGCCATAAGACCGACCGACAGTTCCAGGAGCTCAACGAGCTGGCGGAGTTTGCC
CGCTTACAGGACCAGCTGGACCACAGAGGGGACCACCCCCTGACGCCCGGCAGCCACTATGCCCGAATTC
TGCAGTCGACGGTACCGCGGGCCCGGGATCCACCGGTCGCCACCATGGTCGACTCATCACGTCGTAAGTG
GAATAAGACAGGTCACGCAGTCAGAGCTATAGGTCGGCTGAGCTCACTCGAGAACGTCTATATCAAGGCC
GACAAGCAGAAGAACGGCATCAAGGCGAACTTCAAGATCCGCCACAACATCGAGGACGGCGGCGTGCAGC
TCGCCTACCACTACCAGCAGAACACCCCCATCGGCGACGGCCCCGTGCTGCTGCCCGACAACCACTACCT
GAGCGTGCAGTCCAAACTTTCGAAAGACCCCAACGAGAAGCGCGATCACATGGTCCTGCTGGAGTTCGTG
ACCGCCGCCGGGATCACTCTCGGCATGGACGAGCTGTACAAGGGCGGTACCGGAGGGAGCATGGTGAGCA
AGGGCGAGGAGCTGTTCACCGGGGTGGTGCCCATCCTGGTCGAGCTGGACGGCGACGTAAACGGCCACAA
GTTCAGCGTGTCCGGCGAGGGTGAGGGCGATGCCACCTACGGCAAGCTGACCCTGAAGTTCATCTGCACC
ACCGGCAAGCTGCCCGTGCCCTGGCCCACCCTCGTGACCACCCTGACCTACGGCGTGCAGTGCTTCAGCC
GCTACCCCGACCACATGAAGCAGCACGACTTCTTCAAGTCCGCCATGCCCGAAGGCTACATCCAGGAGCG
CACCATCTTCTTCAAGGACGACGGCAACTACAAGACCCGCGCCGAGGTGAAGTTCGAGGGCGACACCCTG
GTGAACCGCATCGAGCTGAAGGGCATCGACTTCAAGGAGGACGGCAACATCCTGGGGCACAAGCTGGAGT
ACAACCTGCCGGACCAACTGACTGAAGAGCAGATCGCAGAATTTAAAGAGGAATTCTCCCTATTTGACAA
GGACGGGGATGGGACAATAACAACCAAGGAGCTGGGGACGGTGATGCGGTCTCTGGGGCAGAACCCCACA
GAAGCAGAGCTGCAGGACATGATCAATGAAGTAGATGCCGACGGTGACGGCACAATCGACTTCCCTGAGT
TCCTGACAATGATGGCAAGAAAAATGAAATACAGGGACACGGAAGAAGAAATTAGAGAAGCGTTCGGTGT
GTTTGATAAGGATGGCAATGGCTACATCAGTGCAGCAGAGCTTCGCCACGTGATGACAAACCTTGGAGAG
AAGTTAACAGATGAAGAGGTTGATGAAATGATCAGGGAAGCAGACATCGATGGGGATGGTCAGGTAAACT
ACGAAGAGTTTGTACAAATGATGACAGCGAAGCTTTAA
