>Addgene plasmid #73564 | Orai1-GCaMP6f | addgene partial sequence | sequence record 139883 | CMV-F 5'-CGCAAATGGGCGGTAGGCGTG-3'
GCAGAGCTGGTTTAGTGAACCGTCAGATCCGCTAGCGCTACCGGACTCAGATCTCGAGCCACCATGCATC
CGGAGCCCGCCCCGCCCCCGAGCCGCAGCAGTCCCGAGCTTCCCCCAAGCGGCGGCAGCACCACCAGCGG
CAGCCGCCGGAGCCGCCGCCGCAGCGGGGACGGGGAGCCCCCGGGGGCCCCGCCACCGCCGCCGTCCGCC
GTCACCTACCCGGACTGGATCGGCCAGAGTTACTCCGAGGTGATGAGCCTCAACGAGCACTCCATGCAGG
CGCTGTCCTGGCGCAAGCTCTACTTGAGCCGCGCCAAGCTTAAAGCCTCCAGCCGGACCTCGGCTCTGCT
CTCCGGCTTCGCCATGGTGGCAATGGTGGAGGTGCAGCTGGACGCTGACCACGACTACCCACCGGGGCTG
CTCATCGCCTTCAGTGCCTGCACCACAGTGCTGGTGGCTGTGCACCTGTTTGCGCTCATGATCAGCACCT
GCATCCTGCCCAACATCGAGGCGGTGAGCAACGTGCACAATCTCAACTCGGTCAAGGAGTCCCCCCATGA
GCGCATGCACCGCCACATCGAGCTGGCCTGGGCCTTCTCCACCGTCATCGGCACGCTGCTCTTCCTAGCT
GAGGTGGTGCTGCTCTGCTGGGTCAAGTTCTTGCCCCTCAAGAAGCAGCCAGGCCAGCCAAGGCCCACCA
GCAAGCCCCCCGCCAGTGGCGCAGCAGCCAACGTCAGCACCAGCGGCATCACCCCGGGCCAGGCAGCTGC
CATCGCCTCGACCACCATCATGGTGCCCTTCGGCCTGATCTTTATCGTCTTCGCCGTCCA
