>Addgene plasmid #73564 | Orai1-GCaMP6f | addgene partial sequence | sequence record 139887 | SV40pA-R 5'-GAAATTTGTGATGCTATTGC-3'
AACAAGTTAACAACAACAATTGCATTCATTTTATGTTTCAGGTTCAGGGGGAGGTGTGGGAGGTTTTTTA
AAGCAAGTAAAACCTCTACAAATGTGGTATGGCTGATTATGATCTAGAGTCGCGGCCGCTTTAAAGCTTC
GCTGTCATCATTTGTACAAACTCTTCGTAGTTTACCTGACCATCCCCATCGATGTCTGCTTCCCTGATCA
TTTCATCAACCTCTTCATCTGTTAACTTCTCTCCAAGGTTTGTCATCACGTGGCGAAGCTCTGCTGCACT
GATGTAGCCATTGCCATCCTTATCAAACACACCGAACGCTTCTCTAATTTCTTCTTCCGTGTCCCTGTAT
TTCATTTTTCTTGCCATCATTGTCAGGAACTCAGGGAAGTCGATTGTGCCGTCACCGTCGGCATCTACTT
CATTGATCATGTCCTGCAGCTCTGCTTCTGTGGGGTTCTGCCCCAGAGACCGCATCACCGTCCCCAGCTC
CTTGGTTGTTATTGTCCCATCCCCGTCCTTGTCAAATAGGGAGAATTCCTCTTTAAATTCTGCGATCTGC
TCTTCAGTCAGTTGGTCCGGCAGGTTGTACTCCAGCTTGTGCCCCAGGATGTTGCCGTCCTCCTTGAAGT
CGATGCCCTTCAGCTCGATGCGGTTCACCAGGGTGTCGCCCTCGAACTTCACCTCGGCGCGGGTCTTGTA
GTTGCCGTCGTCCTTGAAGAAGATGGTGCGCTCCTGGATGTAGCCTTCGGGCATGGCGGA
